Addgene plasmid #217376: Lenti-mApple-6xHp
Purpose: Lipid droplet localization of 6xHp of Spastin fused to mApple
Depositing lab: Chi-Lun Chang. Depositing organization: St. Jude Children's Research Hospital. Publication: A fluorogenic complementation tool kit for interrogating lipid droplet-organelle interaction. Li X, Gamuyao R, Wu ML, Cho WJ, King SV, Petersen RA, Stabley DR, Lindow C, Climer LK, Shirinifard A, Ferrara F, Throm RE, Robinson CG, Zhou Y, Carisey AF, Tebo AG, Chang CL. J Cell Biol. 2024 Sep 2;223(9):e202311126. doi: 10.1083/jcb.202311126. Epub 2024 Jul 1. PubMed 38949658.
Backbone
  Vector backbone: SJ12 CMV-GFP
  Vector type: Lentiviral
Growth in bacteria
  Bacterial resistance: Ampicillin, 100 μg/mL
  Growth temperature: 37°C
  Growth strain: NEB Stable
  Copy number: Unknown
Gene/Insert
  Gene/Insert name: mApple-6x Hp NC
  Species: H. sapiens (human)
  Promoter: CMV
  Tag / fusion protein: mApple (N terminal on insert)
  Cloning method: Restriction Enzyme; 5′ cloning site AgeI (unknown if destroyed); 3′ cloning site NotI (unknown if destroyed)
  Sequencing primers: 5′ n/a
Terms and licenses: Academic/Nonprofit Terms; Industry Terms: Not Available to Industry
How to cite: Lenti-mApple-6xHp was a gift from Chi-Lun Chang (Addgene plasmid # 217376 ; http://n2t.net/addgene:217376 ; RRID:Addgene_217376)
