[The description below was written by a language model from this plasmid's Addgene catalogue record and pLannotate feature annotations shown in this document.]
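Description:
Lenti-mApple-6xHp is an HIV-1-derived, self-inactivating lentiviral transfer plasmid built on the SJ12 CMV-GFP backbone, in which the reporter position carries a red fluorescent lipid droplet marker. In bacteria it is maintained through a high-copy ColE1/pUC-type origin and selected with ampicillin via the β-lactamase gene. The annotated viral elements make up a typical third-generation-style layout. A CMV enhancer/promoter replaces U3 ahead of a truncated 5' LTR to drive genomic RNA production in packaging cells. This is followed by the Ψ packaging signal with a partial gag sequence, the cPPT/CTS, the Rev response element and a ΔU3 3' LTR, with a rabbit β-globin polyadenylation signal downstream. Small fragments of vif, rev and nef are residual HIV-1 sequence rather than functional genes. An SV40 origin and poly(A) signal, along with lac promoter/operator remnants, lie in the plasmid backbone.

The payload is an internal CMV enhancer/promoter driving mApple, a monomeric red fluorescent protein derived from Discosoma, fused at its N-terminal position to "6xHp". According to the record, this insert is the hairpin (Hp) motif of human spastin, and the name implies six copies. The insert was cloned between AgeI and NotI sites. The feature table detects only three separate SPAST fragments across the circular junction. Two of these were matched to bovine and pig orthologues, which probably reflects automated annotation of a repetitive insert rather than a true mixed-species origin. No WPRE or mammalian selection marker is annotated. The stated purpose is to target mApple to lipid droplets. The associated work concerns tools for studying contacts between lipid droplets and other organelles, so the construct serves as a lentivirally deliverable lipid droplet label for live-cell imaging.
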