Features (pLannotate 1.2.2; 32 found; start..end, strand, type, name):
     12..164     -  CDS            SPAST (fragment): SPAST_HUMAN - Also known as ADPSP, FSP2, KIAA1083 From Homo sapiens (Human).
    166..200     -  misc_feature   MCS (fragment): multiple cloning site
    201..908     -  CDS            mApple: mApple is a basic (constitutively fluorescent) red fluorescent protein published in 2008, derived from Discosoma sp.. It is reported to be a rapidly-maturing monomer with high acid sensitivity.
    961..1164    -  promoter       CMV promoter: human cytomegalovirus (CMV) immediate early promoter
   1165..1468    -  enhancer       CMV enhancer: human cytomegalovirus immediate early enhancer
   1536..1552    -  misc_feature   MCS (fragment): multiple cloning site
   1552..1577    -  CDS            Rev (fragment): human immunodeficiency virus 1 (HIV-1) Rev protein; rev; enhances nuclear export of unspliced and incompletely spliced viral mRNAs
   1954..2187    -  misc_feature   RRE: The Rev response element (RRE) of HIV-1 allows for Rev-dependent mRNA export from the nucleus to the cytoplasm.
   2321..2404    -  CDS            vif (fragment): VIF_HV1BR - Experimental evidence at protein level: Swiss-Prot protein existence level 1. Counteracts the innate antiviral activity of host APOBEC3F and APOBEC3G. Forms a complex with host APOBEC3F and APOBEC3G thus preventing the entry of these lethally hypermutating enzymes into progeny virions. Recruits an active E3 ubiquitin ligase complex composed of elongin BC, CUL5, and RBX2 to induce polyubiquitination of APOBEC3G and APOBEC3F. In turn, they are directed to the 26S proteasome for degradation. Vif interaction with APOBEC3G also blocks its cytidine deaminase activity in a proteasome-inde
   2547..2664    -  misc_feature   cPPT/CTS: central polypurine tract and central termination sequence of HIV-1
   2813..3172    -  CDS            HIV-1 gag (fragment): gag protein from human immunodeficiency virus 1; gag
   3156..3281    -  misc_feature   HIV-1 Ψ: packaging signal of human immunodeficiency virus type 1
   3328..3508    -  LTR            5' LTR (truncated): truncated 5' long terminal repeat (LTR) from HIV-1
   3523..3726    -  promoter       CMV promoter: human cytomegalovirus (CMV) immediate early promoter
   3727..4106    -  enhancer       CMV enhancer: human cytomegalovirus immediate early enhancer
   4137..4225    +  promoter       AmpR promoter (fragment): bla
   4245..5105    +  CDS            AmpR: β-lactamase; bla; confers resistance to ampicillin, carbenicillin, and related antibiotics
   5152..5221    -  ncRNA          RNA-OUT: Accession: RF00240 - RNA-OUT
   5338..5926    +  rep_origin     ori: high-copy-number ColE1/pMB1/pBR322/pUC origin of replication
   6109..6163    +  CDS            lacI (fragment): lac repressor; lacI; The lac repressor binds to the lac operator to inhibit transcription in E. coli. This inhibition can be relieved by adding lactose or isopropyl-β-D-thiogalactopyranoside (IPTG).
   6165..6299    -  polyA_signal   SV40 poly(A) signal: SV40 polyadenylation signal
   6319..6454    -  rep_origin     SV40 ori: SV40 origin of replication
   6478..6500    -  promoter       SV40 promoter (fragment): SV40 enhancer and early promoter
   6507..6546    +  CDS            lacI (fragment): lac repressor; lacI; The lac repressor binds to the lac operator to inhibit transcription in E. coli. This inhibition can be relieved by adding lactose or isopropyl-β-D-thiogalactopyranoside (IPTG).
   6559..6580    +  protein_bind   CAP binding site: CAP binding activates transcription in the presence of cAMP. E. coli catabolite activator protein
   6595..6625    +  promoter       lac promoter: promoter for the E. coli lac operon
   6633..6649    +  protein_bind   lac operator: The lac repressor binds to the lac operator to inhibit transcription in E. coli. This inhibition can be relieved by adding lactose or isopropyl-β-D-thiogalactopyranoside (IPTG). lac repressor encoded by lacI
   7034..7089    -  polyA_signal   β-globin poly(A) signal: rabbit β-globin polyadenylation signal (Gil and Proudfoot, 1987)
   7168..7309    -  LTR            3' LTR (ΔU3) (fragment): self-inactivating 3' long terminal repeat (LTR) from HIV-1
   7311..7391    -  CDS            nef (fragment): NEF_HV1Z2 - Experimental evidence at protein level: Swiss-Prot protein existence level 1. Extracellular Nef protein targets CD4(+) T-lymphocytes for apoptosis by interacting with CXCR4 surface receptors. From Human immunodeficiency virus type 1 group M subtype D (isolate Z2/CDC-Z34) (HIV-1).
   7384..7551    -  CDS            SPAST (fragment): SPAST_BOVIN - Also known as SPG4 From Bos taurus (Bovine).
   7558..7710    -  CDS            SPAST (fragment): SPAST_PIG - Also known as SPG4 From Sus scrofa (Pig).
>Addgene plasmid #217376 | Lenti-mApple-6xHp | addgene full sequence | sequence record 429341 | Addgene NGS Result
GATTCACTATTAGCCGAACGTTTCGCAGCCATCAGCGCTCTAGAAAAGCGTTGACACAACCAAACAAACA
GTAATCCAAGATGAAAAGCAACCAATCGAAGTAGAGCAAACCCGACAAAAAGGGGGTAAGAGAAGTAGTA
CAGGTTGCGTTTGTGCGGGGATTCGGAATTCGATGCTTGAGCTCGAGATCTGAGTCCGGACTTGTACAGC
TCGTCCATGCCGCCGGTGGAGTGGCGGCCCTCGGCGCGTTCGTACTGTTCCACGATGGTGTAGTCCTCGT
TGTGGGACACGATGTCCAACTTGATGTCGACGATGTAGGCGCCGGGCAGCTGCACGGGCTTCTTGGCCTT
GTAGGTGGTCTTGACCTCGGCGGCGTAGTGGCCGCCGTCCTTCAGCTTCAGCCTCTTCTTGATCTCGCTC
TTCAGGGCGCCGTCCTCGGGGTACATCCGCTCCTCGGAGGCCTCCCAGCCCATGGTCTTCTTCTGCATTA
CGGGGCCGTCGGAGGGGAAGTTGGTGCCGCGCAGCTTCACCTTGTAGATGAACACGCCGTCCTGCAGGGA
GGAGTCCTGGTTAACGTGAATAATGCCGCCGTCCTCGAAGTTCATCACGCGCTCCCACCTGAAGCCCTCG
GGGAAGGACAGCTTGAAGTAGTCGGGGATGTCGGCTGGGTGCTTAATGTAGACCTTGGAGCCGTACATGA
ACTGAGGGGACAGGATGTCCCAGGCGAAGGGCAGGGGGCCACCCTTGGTCACCTTCAGCTTAGCGGTCTG
AAAGGCCTCGTAGGGGCGGCCCTCGCCCTCGCCCTCGATCTCGAACTCGTGGCCGTTCACGGAGCCCTCC
ATGTGCACCTTGAAGCGCATGAACTCCTTGATGATGGCCATGTTATTCTCCTCGCCCTTGCTCACCATGG
TGGCGACCGGTAGCTCGAGGGTTCACTAAACGAGCCCGGTTCACTAAACGAGCTCTGCTTATATAGACCT
CCCACCGTACACGCCTACCGCCCATTTGCGTCAATGGGGCGGAGTTGTTACGACATTTTGGAAAGTCCCG
TTGATTTTGGTGCCAAAACAAACTCCCATTGACGTCAATGGGGTGGAGACTTGGAAATCCCCGTGAGTCA
AACCGCTATCCACGCCCATTGATGTACTGCCAAAACCGCATCACCATGGTAATAGCGATGACTAATACGT
AGATGTACTGCCAAGTAGGAAAGTCCCATAAGGTCATGTACTGGGCATAATGCCAGGCGGGCCATTTACC
GTCATTGACGTCAATAGGGGGCGTACTTGGCATATGATACACTTGATGTACTGCCAAGTGGGCAGTTTAC
CGTAAATACTCCACCCATTGACGTCAATGGAAAGTCCCTATTGGCGTTACTATGGGAACATACGTCATTA
TTGACGTCAATGGGCGGGGGTCGTTGGGCGGTCAGCCAGGCGGGCCATTTACCGTAAGTTATGTAACGCG
GAACTCCATATATGGGCTATGAACTAATGACCCCGTAATTGATTACTATTAATAACTAGCACGCGTTCGA
AGCTTGAGCTCGGTCCCCTCGGGGTTGGGAGGTGGGTCTGAAACGATAATGGTGAATATCCCTGCCTAAC
TCTATTCACTATAGAAAGTACAGCAAAAACTATTCTTAAACCTACCAAGCCTCCTACTATCATTATGAAT
AATTTTATATACCACAGCCAATTTGTTATGTTAAACCAATTCCACAAACTTGCCCATTTATCTAATTCCA
ATAATTCTTGTTCATTCTTTTCTTGCTGGTTTTGCGATTCTTCAATTAAGGAGTGTATTAAGCTTGTGTA
ATTGTTAATTTCTCTGTCCCACTCCATCCAGGTCGTGTGATTCCAAATCTGTTCCAGAGATTTATTACTC
CAACTAGCATTCCAAGGCACAGCAGTGGTGCAAATGAGTTTTCCAGAGCAACCCCAAATCCCCAGGAGCT
GTTGATCCTTTAGGTATCTTTCCACAGCCAGGATTCTTGCCTGGAGCTGCTTGATGCCCCAGACTGTGAG
TTGCAACAGATGCTGTTGCGCCTCAATAGCCCTCAGCAAATTGTTCTGCTGCTGCACTATACCAGACAAT
AATTGTCTGGCCTGTACCGTCAGCGTCATTGACGCTGCGCCCATAGTGCTTCCTGCTGCTCCCAAGAACC
CAAGGAACAAAGCTCCTATTCCCACTGCTCTTTTTTCTCTCTGCACCACTCTTCTCTTTGCCTTGGTGGG
TGCTACTCCTAATGGTTCAATTTTTACTACTTTATATTTATATAATTCACTTCTCCAATTGTCCCTCATA
TCTCCTCCTTATGGTGTTTTACTAAACTTTTCCATGTTCTAATCCTCATCCTGTCTACTTGCCACACAAT
CATCACCTGCCATCTGTTTTCCATAATCCCTAATGATCTTTGCTTTTCTTCTTGGCACTACTTTTATGTC
ACTATTATCTTGTATTACTACTGCCCCTTCACCTTTCCAGAGGAGCTTTGCTGGTCCTTTCCAAAGTGGA
TTTCTGCTGTCCCTGTAATAAACCCGAAAATTTTGAATTTTTGTAATTTGTTTTTGTAATTCTTTAGTTT
GTATGTCTGTTGCTATTATGTCTACTATTCTTTCCCCTGCACTGTACCCCCCAATCCCCCCTTTTCTTTT
AAAATTGTGGATGAATACTGCCATTTGTACTGCTGTCTTAAGATGTTCAGCCTGATCTCTTACCTGTCCT
ATAATTTTCTTTAATTCTTTATTCATAGATTCTACTACTCCTTGACTTTGGGGATTGTAGGGAATTTCCA
GGTCTGAAGATCCTGCTGCTTGCTGTGCTTTTTTCTTACTTTTGTTTTGCTCTTCCTCTATCTTGTCTAA
AGCTTCCTTGGTGTCTTTTATCTCTATCCTTTGATGCACACAATAGAGGGTTGCTACTGTATTATATAAT
GATCTAAGTTCTTCTGATCCTGTCTGAAGGGATGGTTGTAGCTGTCCCAGTATTTGTCTACAGCCTTCTG
ATGTTTCTAACAGGCCAGTATTAACTGCGAATCGTTCTAGCTCCCTGCTTGCCCATACTATATGTTTTAA
TTTATATTTTTTCTTTCCCCCTGGCCTTAACCGAATTTTTTCCCATCGCGATCTAATTCTCCCCCGCTTA
ATACTGACGCTCTCGCACCCATCTCTCTCCTTCTAGCCTCCGCTAGTCAAAATTTTTGGCGTACTCACCA
GTCGCCGCCCCTCGCCTCTTGCCGTGCGCGCTTCAGCAAGCCGAGTCCTGCGTCGAGAGAGCTCCTCTGG
TTTCCCTTTCGCTTTCAAGTCCCTGTTCGGGCGCCACTGCTAGAGATTTTCCACACTGACTAAAAGGGTC
TGAGGGATCTCTAGTTACCAGAGTCACACAACAGACGGGCACACACTACTTGAAGCACTCAAGGCAAGCT
TTATTGAGGCTTAAGCAGTGGGTTCCCTAGTTAGCCAGAGAGCTCCCAGGCTCAGATCTGGTCTAACCAG
AGAGACCCCGGTTCACTAAACGAGCTCTGCTTATATAGACCTCCCACCGTACACGCCTACCGCCCATTTG
CGTCAATGGGGCGGAGTTGTTACGACATTTTGGAAAGTCCCGTTGATTTTGGTGCCAAAACAAACTCCCA
TTGACGTCAATGGGGTGGAGACTTGGAAATCCCCGTGAGTCAAACCGCTATCCACGCCCATTGATGTACT
GCCAAAACCGCATCACCATGGTAATAGCGATGACTAATACGTAGATGTACTGCCAAGTAGGAAAGTCCCA
TAAGGTCATGTACTGGGCATAATGCCAGGCGGGCCATTTACCGTCATTGACGTCAATAGGGGGCGTACTT
GGCATATGATACACTTGATGTACTGCCAAGTGGGCAGTTTACCGTAAATACTCCACCCATTGACGTCAAT
GGAAAGTCCCTATTGGCGTTACTATGGGAACATACGTCATTATTGACGTCAATGGGCGGGGGTCGTTGGG
CGGTCAGCCAGGCGGGCCATTTACCGTAAGTTATGTAACGCGGAACTCCATATATGGGCTATGAACTAAT
GACCCCGTAATTGATTACTATTAATAACTAGTCAATAATCAATGTCGACCCAGGTGGCACTTTTCGGGGA
AATGTGCGCGGAACCCCTATTTGTTTATTTTTCTAAATACATTCAAATATGTATCCGCTCATGAGACAAT
AACCCTGATAAATGCTTCAATAATAATTCTAGACGTCTCCAGCAATGAGTATTCAACATTTCCGTGTCGC
CCTTATTCCCTTTTTTGCGGCATTTTGCCTTCCTGTTTTTGCTCACCCAGAAACGCTGGTGAAAGTAAAA
GATGCTGAAGATCAGTTGGGTGCACGAGTGGGTTACATCGAACTGGATCTCAACAGCGGTAAGATCCTTG
AGAGTTTTCGCCCCGAAGAACGTTTTCCAATGATGAGCACTTTTAAAGTTCTGCTATGTGGCGCGGTATT
ATCCCGTATTGACGCCGGGCAAGAGCAACTCGGTCGCCGCATACACTATTCTCAGAATGACTTGGTTGAG
TACTCACCAGTCACAGAAAAGCATCTTACGGATGGCATGACAGTAAGAGAATTATGCAGTGCTGCCATAA
CCATGAGTGATAACACTGCGGCCAACTTACTTCTGACAACGATCGGAGGACCGAAGGAGCTAACCGCTTT
TTTGCACAACATGGGGGATCATGTAACTCGCCTTGATCGTTGGGAACCGGAGCTGAATGAAGCCATACCA
AACGACGAGCGTGACACCACGATGCCTGTAGCAATGGCAACAACGTTGCGCAAACTATTAACTGGCGAAC
TACTTACTCTAGCTTCCCGGCAACAATTAATAGACTGGATGGAGGCGGATAAAGTTGCAGGACCACTTCT
GCGCTCGGCCCTTCCGGCTGGCTGGTTTATTGCTGATAAATCTGGAGCCGGTGAGCGTGGGTCTCGCGGT
ATCATTGCAGCACTGGGGCCAGATGGTAAGCCCTCCCGTATCGTAGTTATCTACACGACGGGGAGTCAGG
CAACTATGGATGAACGAAATAGACAGATCGCTGAGATAGGTGCCTCACTGATTAAGCATTGGTAAAGCAC
GAGACGTCTAGAATGATTTTTATCAAAATCATTAAGTTAAGGTAGATACACATCTTGTCATATGATCAAA
TGGTTTCGCCAAAAATCAATAATCAGACAACAAGATGTGCGAACTCGATATTTTACACGACTCTCTTTAC
CAATTCTACCACCATGACCAAAATCCCTTAACGTGAGTTTTCGTTCCACTGAGCGTCAGACCCCGTAGAA
AAGATCAAAGGATCTTCTTGAGATCCTTTTTTTCTGCGCGTAATCTGCTGCTTGCAAACAAAAAAACCAC
CGCTACCAGCGGTGGTTTGTTTGCCGGATCAAGAGCTACCAACTCTTTTTCCGAAGGTAACTGGCTTCAG
CAGAGCGCAGATACCAAATACTGTTCTTCTAGTGTAGCCGTAGTTAGGCCACCACTTCAAGAACTCTGTA
GCACCGCCTACATACCTCGCTCTGCTAATCCTGTTACCAGTGGCTGCTGCCAGTGGCGATAAGTCGTGTC
TTACCGGGTTGGACTCAAGACGATAGTTACCGGATAAGGCGCAGCGGTCGGGCTGAACGGGGGGTTCGTG
CACACAGCCCAGCTTGGAGCGAACGACCTACACCGAACTGAGATACCTACAGCGTGAGCTATGAGAAAGC
GCCACGCTTCCCGAAGGGAGAAAGGCGGACAGGTATCCGGTAAGCGGCAGGGTCGGAACAGGAGAGCGCA
CGAGGGAGCTTCCAGGGGGAAACGCCTGGTATCTTTATAGTCCTGTCGGGTTTCGCCACCTCTGACTTGA
GCGTCGATTTTTGTGATGCTCGTCAGGGGGGCGGAGCCTATGGAAAAACGCCAGCAACGCGGCCTTTTTA
CGGTTCCTGGCCTTTTGCTGGCCTTTTGCTCACATGTTCTTTCCTGCGTTATCCCCTGATTCTGTGGATA
ACCGTATTACCGCCTTTGAGTGAGCTGATACCGCTCGCCGCAGCCGAACGACCGAGCGCAGCGAGTCAGT
GAGCGAGGAAGCGGAAGAGCGCCCAATACGCAAACCGCCTCTCCCCGCGCGTTGGCCGATTCATTAATGC
AGCGGATCCAGACATGATAAGATACATTGATGAGTTTGGACAAACCACAACTAGAATGCAGTGAAAAAAA
TGCTTTATTTGTGAAATTTGTGATGCTATTGCTTTATTTGTAACCATTATAAGCTGCAATAAACAAGTTA
GCTTTTTGCAAAAGCCTAGGCCTCCAAAAAAGCCTCCTCACTACTTCTGGAATAGCTCAGAGGCCGAGGC
GGCCTCGGCCTCTGCATAAATAAAAAAAATTAGTCAGCCATGGGGCGGAGAATGGGCGGAACTGGGCGGA
GTTAGGGGCGGGATGGGCGGAGTTAGGGGCGGGACTATGGTTGCTGACTAATTGAGATGCGGATCCGCTG
GCACGACAGGTTTCCCGACTGGAAAGCGGGCAGTGAGCGCAACGCAATTAATGTGAGTTAGCTCACTCAT
TAGGCACCCCAGGCTTTACACTTTATGCTTCCGGCTCGTATGTTGTGTGGAATTGTGAGCGGATAACAAT
TTCACACAGGAAACAGCTATGACCATGATTACGCCAAGCTTGGGCTGCAGGTCGAGGGATCTCCATAAGA
GAAGAGGGACAGCTATGACTGGGAGTAGTCAGGAGAGGAGGAAAAATCTGGCTAGTAAAACATGTAAGGA
AAATTTTAGGGATGTTAAAGAAAAAAATAACACAAAACAAAATATAAAAAAAATCTAACCTCAAGTCAAG
GCTTTTCTATGGAATAAGGAATGGACAGCAGGGGGCTGTTTCATATACTGATGACCTCTTTATAGCCAAC
CTTTGTTCATGGCAGCCAGCATATGGGCATATGTTGCCAAACTCTAAACCAAATACTCATTCTGATGTTT
TAAATGATTTGCCCTCCCATATGTCCTTCCGAGTGAGAGACACAAAAAATTCCAACACACTATTGCAATG
AAAATAAATTTCCTTTATTAGCCAGAAGTCAGATGCTCAAGGGGCTTCATGATGTCCCCATAATTTTTGG
CAGAGGGAAAAAGATCTGCTAGCACGACAAGGCAAGCTTTATTGAGGCTTAAGCAGTGGGTTCCCTAGTT
AGCCAGAGAGCTCCCAGGCTCAGATCTGGTCTAACCAGAGAGACCCAGTACAGGCAAAAAGCAGATCTTG
TCTTCTTTGGGAGTGAATTAGCCCTTCCAGTCCCCCCTTTTCTTTTAAAAAGTGGCTAAGATCTACAGCT
GCCTTGTAAGTCATTGGTCTTAAAGGTACCTAGTGCGGCCGCGGATCCTTAGGAGCGCTTGGCTGCCATT
AGCGCCCGGGAGAATCTCTGGCAAAGCCATACGAACAGCAAGCCGAGGTGGAATGCAACCAGCCTGAGTA
ACGCGAAACCGACGAAGAGCGGGTAACTAAAGTAATAGAGGTTCCGCTTGTGAGGAGATTCAGAATTTGC
GCTTCTCTTCGCAGCCATTAAGGCTCGTGAAAATCGCTGGCACAACCAGACGAATAATAATCCCAGATGA
AATGCTACAAGACGTAATAGTGCGAACCCTACGAAGAGAGGATATGAGAAATAGTACAGATTCCGCTTAT
GAGGTGATTCGCTATTTGCGGAACGCTTAGCTGCCATCAAGGCTCGCGAGAAGCGCTGGCAGAGCCAGAC
GAATAGTAGGCCTAGATGGAAGGCCACTAGCCGGAGTAGAGCAAAGCCTACAAAAAGAGGGTAAGAGAAG
TAGTATAAGTTCCGCTTATGCGGGGATTCGCTATTGGCACTCCTCTTAGCCGCCATTAAAGCTCGCGAAA
ATCTTTGGCAAAGCCACACGAACAGAAGACCAAGATGAAACGCAACTAGCCGAAGGAGAGCGAAGCCAAC
GAACAACGGGTAAGAGAAGTAATAGAGGTTGCGTTTATGAGGCGATTCGCTATTTGCCGACCTCTTTGCT
GCCATTAACGCTCGCGAGAACCGTTGACATAACCAGACAAACAACAAACCTAGATGAAACGCGACCAGCC
GAAGTAGCGCGAAACCCACGAACAAGGGATAGCTGAAGTAATATAAGTTCCTCTTATGGGGC
